Addgene plasmid #215009: pHAGE pGK LysoFlux (HaloTag7-mGFP-Galectin3)
Depositing lab: Wade Harper.
Backbone
  Vector backbone: pHAGE pGK
  Vector type: Mammalian Expression, Lentiviral
  Selectable markers: Blasticidin ; mGFP
Growth in bacteria
  Bacterial resistance: Ampicillin, 100 μg/mL
  Growth temperature: 30°C
  Growth strain: NEB Stable
  Copy number: High Copy
Gene/Insert
  Gene/Insert name: LGALS3
  Species: H. sapiens (human)
  Entrez Gene: LGALS3 (a.k.a. CBP35, GAL3, GALBP, GALIG, L31, LGALS2, MAC2)
  Tag / fusion protein: HaloTag(7)-mGFP (N terminal on insert)
  Cloning method: Gateway Cloning
How to cite: pHAGE pGK LysoFlux (HaloTag7-mGFP-Galectin3) was a gift from Wade Harper (Addgene plasmid # 215009 ; http://n2t.net/addgene:215009 ; RRID:Addgene_215009)
