[The description below was written by a language model from this plasmid's Addgene catalogue record and pLannotate feature annotations shown in this document.]
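Description:
pHAGE pGK LysoFlux is a third-generation-style, self-inactivating HIV-1 lentiviral vector for stable expression of a tandem-tagged human galectin-3 (LGALS3) reporter in mammalian cells. In bacteria it is maintained through a high-copy ColE1/pUC-type origin and selected with ampicillin via the β-lactamase gene. The backbone outside the viral region also carries an f1 origin and an SV40/EM7-driven bleomycin/Zeocin resistance cassette. The viral genome is transcribed from a CMV enhancer/promoter fused to a truncated 5' LTR. It contains the Ψ packaging signal with a gag fragment, the Rev response element for Rev-dependent nuclear export, a central polypurine tract to aid nuclear import, a WPRE to boost transcript stability and expression, and a ΔU3 3' LTR that inactivates LTR promoter activity after integration. A bGH polyadenylation signal follows the 3' LTR.

Within the provirus, the mouse PGK promoter drives a single open reading frame flanked by attB1 and attB2 sites, reflecting its assembly by Gateway recombination. The frame encodes HaloTag7, then monomeric EGFP, then galectin-3, so both tags sit at the N terminus of the lectin. A separate EF-1α core promoter expresses blasticidin S deaminase, allowing blasticidin selection of transduced cells, and GFP fluorescence offers a second way to identify or sort them.

The record does not spell out the application. However, the name "LysoFlux" and the known recruitment of galectin-3 to exposed glycans on ruptured endolysosomes suggest use as a reporter of lysosomal damage and turnover. In such a design, GFP would provide live imaging and HaloTag would provide covalent chloroalkane-ligand labelling for pulse-chase or processing-type readouts.
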