Features (pLannotate 1.2.2; 36 found; start..end, strand, type, name):
      1..589     +  rep_origin     ori: high-copy-number ColE1/pMB1/pBR322/pUC origin of replication
    772..864     +  CDS            lacI (fragment): lac repressor; lacI; The lac repressor binds to the lac operator to inhibit transcription in E. coli. This inhibition can be relieved by adding lactose or isopropyl-β-D-thiogalactopyranoside (IPTG).
    877..898     +  protein_bind   CAP binding site: CAP binding activates transcription in the presence of cAMP. E. coli catabolite activator protein
    913..943     +  promoter       lac promoter: promoter for the E. coli lac operon
    947..969     +  protein_bind   lac operator (fragment): The lac repressor binds to the lac operator to inhibit transcription in E. coli. This inhibition can be relieved by adding lactose or isopropyl-β-D-thiogalactopyranoside (IPTG). lac repressor encoded by lacI
   1040..1161    -  polyA_signal   SV40 poly(A) signal: SV40 polyadenylation signal
   1156..1281    -  CDS            ble (fragment): BLE_KLEPN - Experimental evidence at protein level: Swiss-Prot protein existence level 1. Binding protein with a strong affinity to the bleomycin family of antibiotics. Binds to CL990; an antimitotic-antibiotic compound. From Klebsiella pneumoniae.
   1291..1665    -  CDS            BleoR: antibiotic-binding protein; Sh ble from Streptoalloteichus hindustanus; confers resistance to bleomycin, phleomycin, and Zeocin™
   1684..1731    -  promoter       EM7 promoter: synthetic bacterial promoter&nbsp
   1779..2108    -  promoter       SV40 promoter: SV40 enhancer and early promoter
   2122..2550    -  rep_origin     f1 ori (sequence partly withheld): f1 bacteriophage origin of replication; arrow indicates direction of (+) strand synthesis
   2571..2592    -  promoter       SV40 promoter (fragment): SV40 enhancer and early promoter
   2596..2820    -  polyA_signal   bGH poly(A) signal: bovine growth hormone polyadenylation signal
   2852..3085    -  LTR            3' LTR (ΔU3): self-inactivating 3' long terminal repeat (LTR) from HIV-1
   3087..3106    -  misc_feature   cPPT/CTS (fragment): central polypurine tract and central termination sequence of HIV-1
   3157..3745    -  misc_feature   WPRE: woodchuck hepatitis virus posttranscriptional regulatory element
   3746..4144    -  CDS            BSD: blasticidin S deaminase; Aspergillus terreus BSD; confers resistance to blasticidin
   4169..4380    -  promoter       EF-1α core promoter: core promoter for human elongation factor EF-1α
   4406..4424    -  CDS            small t antigen (fragment): SV40 (simian virus 40) small t antigen
   4488..4512    +  protein_bind   attB2: mutant version of attB; recombination site for the Gateway® BP reaction BP Clonase™
   4519..5268    -  CDS            LGALS3 (sequence partly withheld): LEG3_HUMAN - Also known as MAC2. Experimental evidence at protein level: Swiss-Prot protein existence level 1. Galactose-specific lectin which binds IgE. May mediate with the alpha-3, beta-1 integrin the stimulation by CSPG4 of endothelial cells migration. Together with DMBT1, required for terminal differentiation of columnar epithelial cells during early embryogenesis (By similarity). In the nucleus: acts as a pre-mRNA splicing factor. Involved in acute inflammatory responses including neutrophil activation and adhesion, chemoattraction of monocytes macrophages, opsonization of apoptotic neut
   5299..6012    -  CDS            mEGFP: mEGFP is a basic (constitutively fluorescent) green fluorescent protein published in 2002, derived from Aequorea victoria. It has moderate acid sensitivity.
   6035..6918    -  CDS            HaloTag® (fragment): modified bacterial dehalogenase that forms covalent bonds with chloroalkane derivatives
   6930..6954    -  protein_bind   attB1: mutant version of attB; recombination site for the Gateway® BP reaction BP Clonase™
   6961..7460    -  promoter       PGK promoter: mouse phosphoglycerate kinase 1 promoter
   7556..7673    -  misc_feature   cPPT/CTS: central polypurine tract and central termination sequence of HIV-1
   7723..7823    -  CDS            Rev (fragment): human immunodeficiency virus 1 (HIV-1) Rev protein; rev; enhances nuclear export of unspliced and incompletely spliced viral mRNAs
   8200..8433    -  misc_feature   RRE: The Rev response element (RRE) of HIV-1 allows for Rev-dependent mRNA export from the nucleus to the cytoplasm.
   8608..8946    -  CDS            HIV-1 gag (fragment): gag protein from human immunodeficiency virus 1; gag
   8930..9055    -  misc_feature   HIV-1 Ψ: packaging signal of human immunodeficiency virus type 1
   9102..9282    -  LTR            5' LTR (truncated): truncated 5' long terminal repeat (LTR) from HIV-1
   9300..9499    -  promoter       CMV promoter: human cytomegalovirus (CMV) immediate early promoter
   9500..9879    -  enhancer       CMV enhancer: human cytomegalovirus immediate early enhancer
  10034..10086   +  misc_feature   bom (fragment): basis of mobility region from pBR322
  10145..10249   +  promoter       AmpR promoter: bla
  10250..11110   +  CDS            AmpR: β-lactamase; bla; confers resistance to ampicillin, carbenicillin, and related antibiotics
>Addgene plasmid #215009 | pHAGE pGK LysoFlux (HaloTag7-mGFP-Galectin3) | addgene full sequence | sequence record 429277 | Addgene NGS Result
TTGAGATCCTTTTTTTCTGCGCGTAATCTGCTGCTTGCAAACAAAAAAACCACCGCTACCAGCGGTGGTT
TGTTTGCCGGATCAAGAGCTACCAACTCTTTTTCCGAAGGTAACTGGCTTCAGCAGAGCGCAGATACCAA
ATACTGTTCTTCTAGTGTAGCCGTAGTTAGGCCACCACTTCAAGAACTCTGTAGCACCGCCTACATACCT
CGCTCTGCTAATCCTGTTACCAGTGGCTGCTGCCAGTGGCGATAAGTCGTGTCTTACCGGGTTGGACTCA
AGACGATAGTTACCGGATAAGGCGCAGCGGTCGGGCTGAACGGGGGGTTCGTGCACACAGCCCAGCTTGG
AGCGAACGACCTACACCGAACTGAGATACCTACAGCGTGAGCTATGAGAAAGCGCCACGCTTCCCGAAGG
GAGAAAGGCGGACAGGTATCCGGTAAGCGGCAGGGTCGGAACAGGAGAGCGCACGAGGGAGCTTCCAGGG
GGAAACGCCTGGTATCTTTATAGTCCTGTCGGGTTTCGCCACCTCTGACTTGAGCGTCGATTTTTGTGAT
GCTCGTCAGGGGGGCGGAGCCTATGGAAAAACGCCAGCAACGCGGCCTTTTTACGGTTCCTGGCCTTTTG
CTGGCCTTTTGCTCACATGTTCTTTCCTGCGTTATCCCCTGATTCTGTGGATAACCGTATTACCGCCTTT
GAGTGAGCTGATACCGCTCGCCGCAGCCGAACGACCGAGCGCAGCGAGTCAGTGAGCGAGGAAGCGGAAG
AGCGCCCAATACGCAAACCGCCTCTCCCCGCGCGTTGGCCGATTCATTAATGCAGCTGGCACGACAGGTT
TCCCGACTGGAAAGCGGGCAGTGAGCGCAACGCAATTAATGTGAGTTAGCTCACTCATTAGGCACCCCAG
GCTTTACACTTTATGCTTCCGGCTCGTATGTTGTGTGGAATTGTGAGCGGATAACAATTTCACACAGGAA
ACAGCTATGACCATGATTACGCCAAGCTCTAGCTAGAGGTCGACGGTATACAGACATGATAAGATACATT
GATGAGTTTGGACAAACCACAACTAGAATGCAGTGAAAAAAATGCTTTATTTGTGAAATTTGTGATGCTA
TTGCTTTATTTGTAACCATTATAAGCTGCAATAAACAAGTTGGGGTGGGCGAAGAACTCCAGCATGAGAT
CCCCGCGCTGGAGGATCATCCAGCCGGCGTCCCGGAAAACGATTCCGAAGCCCAACCTTTCATAGAAGGC
GGCGGTGGAATCGAAATCTCGTAGCACGTGTCAGTCCTGCTCCTCGGCCACGAAGTGCACGCAGTTGCCG
GCCGGGTCGCGCAGGGCGAACTCCCGCCCCCACGGCTGCTCGCCGATCTCGGTCATGGCCGGCCCGGAGG
CGTCCCGGAAGTTCGTGGACACGACCTCCGACCACTCGGCGTACAGCTCGTCCAGGCCGCGCACCCACAC
CCAGGCCAGGGTGTTGTCCGGCACCACCTGGTCCTGGACCGCGCTGATGAACAGGGTCACGTCGTCCCGG
ACCACACCGGCGAAGTCGTCCTCCACGAAGTCCCGGGAGAACCCGAGCCGGTCGGTCCAGAACTCGACCG
CTCCGGCGACGTCGCGCGCGGTGAGCACCGGAACGGCACTGGTCAACTTGGCCATGGTTTAGTTCCTCAC
CTTGTCGTATTATACTATGCCGATATACTATGCCGATGATTAATTGTCAACACGTGCTGATCAGATCCGA
AAATGGATATACAAGCTCCCGGGAGCTTTTTGCAAAAGCCTAGGCCTCCAAAAAAGCCTCCTCACTACTT
CTGGAATAGCTCAGAGGCAGAGGCGGCCTCGGCCTCTGCATAAATAAAAAAAATTAGTCAGCCATGGGGC
GGAGAATGGGCGGAACTGGGCGGAGTTAGGGGCGGGATGGGCGGAGTTAGGGGCGGGACTATGGTTGCTG
ACTAATTGAGATGCATGCTTTGCATACTTCTGCCTGCTGGGGAGCCTGGGGACTTTCCACACCTGGTTGC
TGACTAATTGAGATGCATGCTTTGCATACTTCTGCCTGCTGGGGAGCCTGGGGACTTTCCACACCCTAAC
TGACACACATTCCACAGAATTAATTCGCGTTAAATTTTTGTTAAATCAGCTCATTTTTTAACCAATAGGC
CGAAATCGGCAAAATCCCTTATAAATCAAAAGAATAGACCGAGATAGGGT
[37 nt withheld, positions 2221-2257]
AAAGAACGTGGACTCCAACGTCAAAGG
[49 nt withheld, positions 2285-2333]
T
[91 nt withheld, positions 2335-2425]
G
[124 nt withheld, positions 2427-2550]
GGGGATACCCCCTAGAGCCCCAGCTGGTTCTTTCCGCCTCAGAAGCCATAGAGCCCACCGCATCCCCAGC
ATGCCTGCTATTGTCTTCCCAATCCTCCCCCTTGCTGTCCTGCCCCACCCCACCCCCCAGAATAGAATGA
CACCTACTCAGACAATGCGATGCAATTTCCTCATTTTATTAGGAAAGGACAGTGGGAGTGGCACCTTCCA
GGGTCAAGGAAGGCACGGGGGAGGGGCAAACAACAGATGGCTGGCAACTAGAAGGCACAGTCGAGGCTGA
TCAGCGGGTTTAAACGGGCCCTGCTAGAGATTTTCCACACTGACTAAAAGGGTCTGAGGGATCTCTAGTT
ACCAGAGTCACACAACAGACGGGCACACACTACTTGAAGCACTCAAGGCAAGCTTTATTGAGGCTTAAGC
AGTGGGTTCCCTAGTTAGCCAGAGAGCTCCCAGGCTCAGATCTGGTCTAACCAGAGAGACCCAGTACAAG
CAAAAAGCAGATCTTGTCTTCGTTGGGAGTGAATTAGCCCTTCCAGTCCCCCCTTTTCTTTTAAAAAGTG
GCTAAGATCTACAGCTGCCTTGTAAGTCATTGGTCTTAAAGTCGACGCGGGGAGGCGGCCCAAAGGGAGA
TCCGACTCGTCTGAGGGCGAAGGCGAAGACGCGGAAGAGGCCGCAGAGCCGGCAGCAGGCCGCGGGAAGG
AAGGTCCGCTGGATTGAGGGCCGAAGGGACGTAGCAGAAGGACGTCCCGCGCAGAATCCAGGTGGCAACA
CAGGCGAGCAGCCAAGGAAAGGACGATGATTTCCCCGACAACACCACGGAATTGTCAGTGCCCAACAGCC
GAGCCCCTGTCCAGCAGCGGGCAAGGCAGGCGGCGATGAGTTCCGCCGTGGCAATAGGGAGGGGGAAAGC
GAAAGTCCCGGAAAGGAGCTGACAGGTGGTGGCAATGCCCCAACCAGTGGGGGTTGCGTCAGCAAACACA
GTGCACACCACGCCACGTTGCCTGACAACGGGCCACAACTCCTCATAAAGAGACAGCAACCAGGATTTAT
ACAAGGAGGAGAAAATGAAAGCCATACGGGAAGCAATAGCATGATACAAAGGCATTAAAGCAGCGTATCC
ACATAGCGTAAAAGGAGCAACATAGTTAAGAATACCAGTCAATCTTTCACAAATTTTGTAATCCAGAGGT
TGATTTTAGCCCTCCCACACATAACCAGAGGGCAGCAATTCACGAATCCCAACTGCCGTCGGCTGTCCAT
CACTGTCCTTCACTATGGCTTTGATCCCAGGATGCAGATCGAGAAGCACCTGTCGGCACCGTCCGCAGGG
GCTCAAGATGCCCCTGTTCTCATTTCCGATCGCGACGATACAAGTCAGGTTGCCAGCTGCCGCAGCAGCA
GCAGTGCCCAGCACCACGAGTTCTGCACAAGGTCCCCCAGTAAAATGATATACATTGACACCAGTGAAGA
TGCGGCCGTCGCTAGAGAGAGCTGCGCTGGCGACGCTGTAGTCTTCAGAGATGGGGATGCTGTTGATTGT
AGCCGTTGCTCTTTCAATGAGGGTGGATTCTTCTTGAGACAAAGGCTTGGCCATGGTGGCAGCGCTCTAG
AACCGGTCCTGTGTTCTGGCGGCAAACCCGTTGCGAAAAAGAACGTTCACGGCGACTACTGCACTTATAT
ACGGTTCTCCCCCACCCTCGGGAAAAAGGCGGAGCCAGTACACGACATCACTTTCCCAGTTTACCCCGCG
CCACCTTCTCTAGGCACCGGATCAATTGCCGACCCCTCCCCCCAACTTCTCGGGGACTGTGGGCGATGTG
CGCTCTGCCCACTGACGGGCACCGGAGCCAATTCCCACTCCTTTCAAGACCTAGCTAGTCCTGCAGGTTC
GCTACCTTAGGACCGTTATAGTTACGCTCGAGGTTTAAACTCATTAAACCACTTTGTACAAGAAAGCTGG
GTTCATTA
[414 nt withheld, positions 4519-4932]
CCCAGCAGGGGCGCCATAGGGGCCAGTGGCAGGGTAGGCTCCGGGGGCACTTGGCTGTCCAGAAGATGGG
TAGGCCCCAGGGCCGCTGGGTGGCCCTGGGTAGACTCCAGGTGCAGGTGCTCCGGGATAAGCTCCAGGTG
CTCCATGGTAGGCGCCTGGAGGTGCCTGTCCAGGATAAGCCCCTGGGGGTGCCTGCCCGGGGTAGGCCCC
AGGATAGGAAGCCCCTGGGTAGCCCCCTGCCCCAGCAGGCTGGTTCCCCCATGCGCCAGGCCATCCTTGA
GGGTTTGGGTTTCCAGACCCAGATAACGCATCATGGAGCGAAAAATTGTCTGCCATACCCGAATTCCCAG
ATCCCGAGCCTGAACCCTTGTACAGCTCGTCCATGCCGAGAGTGATCCCGGCGGCGGTCACGAACTCCAG
CAGGACCATGTGATCGCGCTTCTCGTTGGGGTCTTTGCTCAGTTTGGACTGGGTGCTCAGGTAGTGGTTG
TCGGGCAGCAGCACGGGGCCGTCGCCGATGGGGGTGTTCTGCTGGTAGTGGTCGGCGAGCTGCACGCTGC
CGTCCTCGATGTTGTGGCGGATCTTGAAGTTCACCTTGATGCCGTTCTTCTGCTTGTCGGCCATGATATA
GACGTTGTGGCTGTTGTAGTTGTACTCCAGCTTGTGCCCCAGGATGTTGCCGTCCTCCTTGAAGTCGATG
CCCTTCAGCTCGATGCGGTTCACCAGGGTGTCGCCCTCGAACTTCACCTCGGCGCGGGTCTTGTAGTTGC
CGTCGTCCTTGAAGAAGATGGTGCGCTCCTGGACGTAGCCTTCGGGCATGGCGGACTTGAAGAAGTCGTG
CTGCTTCATGTGGTCGGGGTAGCGGCTGAAGCACTGCACGCCGTAGGTCAGGGTGGTCACGAGGGTGGGC
CAGGGCACGGGCAGCTTGCCGGTGGTGCAGATGAACTTCAGGGTCAGCTTGCCGTAGGTGGCATCGCCCT
CGCCCTCGCCGGACACGCTGAACTTGTGGCCGTTTACGTCGCCGTCCAGCTCGACCAGGATGGGCACCAC
CCCGGTGAACAGCTCCTCGCCCTTGCTCACCCCGGATCCCGAGCCTGAACCACCGGAAATCTCCAGAGTA
GACAGCCAGCGCGCGATCTCGCTGCCGATCAGGTCCGGGTTGTCTTCTTGCAGCAGATTCAGACCTGGGC
CGATGTCCACAGCCTTGCAGTTAGGCAGGCTTTTGGCCAGGCGAGCGGCTTCGGCCGGTGGGATCAGAAC
GCCTGGGGTGCCCCAGAACAGCAGCTTCGGGACAGGGGACTGGTGCAGCCAGTCCATGTATTCTTCGACC
AGCGCGACGATGTTCGCTGGCTCACCGGCGATTGGCAGCTCGTTTGGGAAGCGCCACAGTGGCTCGCGGT
CAACAGGATTCAGGAACGGCTCGCGGTAATGGTCCATCTCGACTTCAGTCAGCGGGCGGACGACACCCAT
CGGCAGCGTACCCTCGATAAAAACGTTCTGATCGATGATCAGCTTGCGGCCGACGTCGGTGGTGCGGAAG
GCCTGGAAGGTCTCGCGGGCAAATTCTGGCCATTCGTCCCAGGTCGGGATAGGGCGGATGAACTCCATAA
ATGCAATACCTTTGACGCGCTCTGGATTGCGCTTGGCCCAGTGGAAACCCAGAGCGGAGCCCCAGTCGTG
AATGACCAGGACGACCTCTTCCAGACCCAGGGCTTCGATGAAGGCATCCATGAAGCGGACGTGGTCGTCG
AAGAAATAACCCAGGTCTGGTTTGTCGGATTTGCCCATACCGATCAGGTCTGGAGCAATGCAGCGATGGG
TCGGTGCAACATGCGGGATGATGTTGCGCCACACGTAGGAGGAGGTCGGGTTACCGTGCAGGAACAGCAC
AGGGGTGCCATCGCGCGGACCAACATCGACGTAGTGCATGCGCTCGCCCAGGACTTCCACATAATGGGGG
TCGAATGGAAAGCCAGTACCGATTTCCATGGTGGCGGAGCCTGCTTTTTTGTACAAACTTGTTTCGAACG
AAAGGCCCGGAGATGAGGAAGAGGAGAACAGCGCGGCAGACGTGCGCTTTTGAAGCGTGCAGAATGCCGG
GCCTCCGGAGGACCTTCGGGCGCCCGCCCCGCCCCTGAGCCCGCCCCTGAGCCCGCCCCCGGACCCACCC
CTTCCCAGCCTCTGAGCCCAGAAAGCGAAGGAGCAAAGCTGCTATTGGCCGCTGCCCCAAAGGCCTACCC
GCTTCCATTGCTCAGCGGTGCTGTCCATCTGCACGAGACTAGTGAGACGTGCTACTTCCATTTGTCACGT
CCTGCACGACGCGAGCTGCGGGGCGGGGGGGAACTTCCTGACTAGGGGAGGAGTAGAAGGTGGCGCGAAG
GGGCCACCAAAGAACGGAGCCGGTTGGCGCCTACCGGTGGATGTGGAATGTGTGCGAGGCCAGAGGCCAC
TTGTGTAGCGCCAAGTGCCCAGCGGGGCTGCTAAAGCGCATGCTCCAGACTGCCTTGGGAAAAGCGCCTC
CCCTACCCATAGGGATAACAGGGTAATATAGGCGGCCGCGTAGATGGCGCGCCGGTACCTTAATTAACCA
AACTGGATCTCTGCTGTCCCTGTAATAAACCCGAAAATTTTGAATTTTTGTAATTTGTTTTTGTAATTCT
TTAGTTTGTATGTCTGTTGCTATTATGTCTACTATTCTTTCCCCTGCACTGTACCCCCCAATCCCCCCTT
TTCTTTTAAAATTGTGGATGAATACTGCCATTTGTCTGCAGAATTGGCGCACGCAGTGCCGATCCGTTCA
CTAATCGAATGGATCTGTCTCTGTCTCTCTCTCCACCTTCTTCTTCTATTCCTTCGGGCCTGTCGGGTCC
CCTCGGGGTTGGGAGGTGGGTCTGAAACGATAATGGTGAATATCCCTGCCTAACTCTATTCACTATAGAA
AGTACAGCAAAAACTATTCTTAAACCTACCAAGCCTCCTACTATCATTATGAATAATTTTATATACCACA
GCCAATTTGTTATGTTAAACCAATTCCACAAACTTGCCCATTTATCTAATTCCAATAATTCTTGTTCATT
CTTTTCTTGCTGGTTTTGCGATTCTTCAATTAAGGAGTGTATTAAGCTTGTGTAATTGTTAATTTCTCTG
TCCCACTCCATCCAGGTCGTGTGATTCCAAATCTGTTCCAGAGATTTATTACTCCAACTAGCATTCCAAG
GCACAGCAGTGGTGCAAATGAGTTTTCCAGAGCAACCCCAAATCCCCAGGAGCTGTTGATCCTTTAGGTA
TCTTTCCACAGCCAGGATTCTTGCCTGGAGCTGCTTGATGCCCCAGACTGTGAGTTGCAACAGATGCTGT
TGCGCCTCAATAGCCCTCAGCAAATTGTTCTGCTGCTGCACTATACCAGACAATAATTGTCTGGCCTGTA
CCGTCAGCGTCATTGACGCTGCGCCCATAGTGCTTCCTGCTGCTCCCAAGAACCCAAGGAACAAAGCTCC
TATTCCCACTGCTCTTTTTTCTCTCTGCACCACTCTTCTCTTTGCCTTGGTGGGTGCTACTCCTAATGGT
TCAATTTTTACTACTTTATATTTATATAATTCACTTCTCCAATTGTCCCTCATATCTCCTCCTCCAGGTC
TGAAGATCAGCGGCCGGCCGCTTGCTGTGCGGTGGTCTTACTTTTGTTTTGCTCTTCCTCTATCTTGTCT
AAAGCTTCCTTGGTGTCTTTTATCTCTATCCTTTGATGCACACAATAGAGGGTTGCTACTGTATTATATA
ATGATCTAAGTTCTTCTGATCCTGTCTGAAGGGATGGTTGTAGCTGTCCCAGTATTTGTCTACAGCCTTC
TGATGTTTCTAACAGGCCAGGATTAACTGCGAATCGTTCTAGCTCCCTGCTTGCCCATACTATATGTTTT
AATTTATATTTTTTCTTTCCCCCTGGCCTTAACCGAATTTTTTCCCATCGCGATCTAATTCTCCCCCGCT
TAATACTGACGCTCTCGCACCCATCTCTCTCCTTCTAGCCTCCGCTAGTCAAAATTTTTGGCGTACTCAC
CAGTCGCCGCCCCTCGCCTCTTGCCGTGCGCGCTTCAGCAAGCCGAGTCCTGCGTCGAGAGAGCTCCTCT
GGTTTCCCTTTCGCTTTCAAGTCCCTGTTCGGGCGCCACTGCTAGAGATTTTCCACACTGACTAAAAGGG
TCTGAGGGATCTCTAGTTACCAGAGTCACACAACAGACGGGCACACACTACTTGAAGCACTCAAGGCAAG
CTTTATTGAGGCTTAAGCAGTGGGTTCCCTAGTTAGCCAGAGAGCTCCCAGGCTCAGATCTGGTCTAACC
AGAGAGACCCAGTACAGGCAAAACGCGCTGCTTATATAGACCTCCCACCGTACACGCCTACCGCCCATTT
GCGTCAATGGGGCGGAGTTGTTACGACATTTTGGAAAGTCCCGTTGATTTTGGTGCCAAAACAAACTCCC
ATTGACGTCAATGGGGTGGAGACTTGGAAATCCCCGTGAGTCAAACCGCTATCCACGCCCATTGATGTAC
TGCCAAAACCGCATCACCATGGTAATAGCGATGACTAATACGTAGATGTACTGCCAAGTAGGAAAGTCCC
ATAAGGTCATGTACTGGGCATAATGCCAGGCGGGCCATTTACCGTCATTGACGTCAATAGGGGGCGTACT
TGGCATATGATACACTTGATGTACTGCCAAGTGGGCAGTTTACCGTAAATACTCCACCCATTGACGTCAA
TGGAAAGTCCCTATTGGCGTTACTATGGGAACATACGTCATTATTGACGTCAATGGGCGGGGGTCGTTGG
GCGGTCAGCCAGGCGGGCCATTTACCGTAAGTTATGTAACGCGGAACTCCATATATGGGCTATGAACTAA
TGACCCCGTAATTGATTACTATTAATAACTAGTCAATAATCAATGTCAACGCGTATATCTGGCCCGTACA
TCGCGAAGCAGCGCAAAACGCCTAACCCTAAGCAGATTCTTCATGCAATTGTCGGTCAAGCCTTGCCTTG
TTGTAGCTTAAATTTTGCTCGCGCACTACTCAGCGACCTCCAACACACAAGCAGGGAGCAGATACTGGCT
TAACTATGCGGCATCAGAGCAGATTGTACTGAGAGTGCACCATAGGGGATCGGGAGATCTCCCGATCCGT
CGACGTCAGGTGGCACTTTTCGGGGAAATGTGCGCGGAACCCCTATTTGTTTATTTTTCTAAATACATTC
AAATATGTATCCGCTCATGAGACAATAACCCTGATAAATGCTTCAATAATATTGAAAAAGGAAGAGTATG
AGTATTCAACATTTCCGTGTCGCCCTTATTCCCTTTTTTGCGGCATTTTGCCTTCCTGTTTTTGCTCACC
CAGAAACGCTGGTGAAAGTAAAAGATGCTGAAGATCAGTTGGGTGCACGAGTGGGTTACATCGAACTGGA
TCTCAACAGCGGTAAGATCCTTGAGAGTTTTCGCCCCGAAGAACGTTTTCCAATGATGAGCACTTTTAAA
GTTCTGCTATGTGGCGCGGTATTATCCCGTATTGACGCCGGGCAAGAGCAACTCGGTCGCCGCATACACT
ATTCTCAGAATGACTTGGTTGAGTACTCACCAGTCACAGAAAAGCATCTTACGGATGGCATGACAGTAAG
AGAATTATGCAGTGCTGCCATAACCATGAGTGATAACACTGCGGCCAACTTACTTCTGACAACGATCGGA
GGACCGAAGGAGCTAACCGCTTTTTTGCACAACATGGGGGATCATGTAACTCGCCTTGATCGTTGGGAAC
CGGAGCTGAATGAAGCCATACCAAACGACGAGCGTGACACCACGATGCCTGTAGCAATGGCAACAACGTT
GCGCAAACTATTAACTGGCGAACTACTTACTCTAGCTTCCCGGCAACAATTAATAGACTGGATGGAGGCG
GATAAAGTTGCAGGACCACTTCTGCGCTCGGCCCTTCCGGCTGGCTGGTTTATTGCTGATAAATCTGGAG
CCGGTGAGCGTGGGTCTCGCGGTATCATTGCAGCACTGGGGCCAGATGGTAAGCCCTCCCGTATCGTAGT
TATCTACACGACGGGGAGTCAGGCAACTATGGATGAACGAAATAGACAGATCGCTGAGATAGGTGCCTCA
CTGATTAAGCATTGGTAACTGTCAGACCAAGTTTACTCATATATACTTTAGATTGATTTAAAACTTCATT
TTTAATTTAAAAGGATCTAGGTGAAGATCCTTTTTGATAATCTCATGACCAAAATCCCTTAACGTGAGTT
TTCGTTCCACTGAGCGTCAGACCCCGTAGAAAAGATCAAAGGATCTTC
