>Addgene plasmid #215009 | pHAGE pGK LysoFlux (HaloTag7-mGFP-Galectin3) | depositor partial sequence | sequence record 419307 | LysoFlux reporter
ATGGAAATCGGTACTGGCTTTCCATTCGACCCCCATTATGTGGAAGTCCTGGGCGAGCGCATGCACTACG
TCGATGTTGGTCCGCGCGATGGCACCCCTGTGCTGTTCCTGCACGGTAACCCGACCTCCTCCTACGTGTG
GCGCAACATCATCCCGCATGTTGCACCGACCCATCGCTGCATTGCTCCAGACCTGATCGGTATGGGCAAA
TCCGACAAACCAGACCTGGGTTATTTCTTCGACGACCACGTCCGCTTCATGGATGCCTTCATCGAAGCCC
TGGGTCTGGAAGAGGTCGTCCTGGTCATTCACGACTGGGGCTCCGCTCTGGGTTTCCACTGGGCCAAGCG
CAATCCAGAGCGCGTCAAAGGTATTGCATTTATGGAGTTCATCCGCCCTATCCCGACCTGGGACGAATGG
CCAGAATTTGCCCGCGAGACCTTCCAGGCCTTCCGCACCACCGACGTCGGCCGCAAGCTGATCATCGATC
AGAACGTTTTTATCGAGGGTACGCTGCCGATGGGTGTCGTCCGCCCGCTGACTGAAGTCGAGATGGACCA
TTACCGCGAGCCGTTCCTGAATCCTGTTGACCGCGAGCCACTGTGGCGCTTCCCAAACGAGCTGCCAATC
GCCGGTGAGCCAGCGAACATCGTCGCGCTGGTCGAAGAATACATGGACTGGCTGCACCAGTCCCCTGTCC
CGAAGCTGCTGTTCTGGGGCACCCCAGGCGTTCTGATCCCACCGGCCGAAGCCGCTCGCCTGGCCAAAAG
CCTGCCTAACTGCAAGGCTGTGGACATCGGCCCAGGTCTGAATCTGCTGCAAGAAGACAACCCGGACCTG
ATCGGCAGCGAGATCGCGCGCTGGCTGTCTACTCTGGAGATTTCCGGTGGTTCAGGCTCGGGATCCGGGG
TGAGCAAGGGCGAGGAGCTGTTCACCGGGGTGGTGCCCATCCTGGTCGAGCTGGACGGCGACGTAAACGG
CCACAAGTTCAGCGTGTCCGGCGAGGGCGAGGGCGATGCCACCTACGGCAAGCTGACCCTGAAGTTCATC
TGCACCACCGGCAAGCTGCCCGTGCCCTGGCCCACCCTCGTGACCACCCTGACCTACGGCGTGCAGTGCT
TCAGCCGCTACCCCGACCACATGAAGCAGCACGACTTCTTCAAGTCCGCCATGCCCGAAGGCTACGTCCA
GGAGCGCACCATCTTCTTCAAGGACGACGGCAACTACAAGACCCGCGCCGAGGTGAAGTTCGAGGGCGAC
ACCCTGGTGAACCGCATCGAGCTGAAGGGCATCGACTTCAAGGAGGACGGCAACATCCTGGGGCACAAGC
TGGAGTACAACTACAACAGCCACAACGTCTATATCATGGCCGACAAGCAGAAGAACGGCATCAAGGTGAA
CTTCAAGATCCGCCACAACATCGAGGACGGCAGCGTGCAGCTCGCCGACCACTACCAGCAGAACACCCCC
ATCGGCGACGGCCCCGTGCTGCTGCCCGACAACCACTACCTGAGCACCCAGTCCAAACTGAGCAAAGACC
CCAACGAGAAGCGCGATCACATGGTCCTGCTGGAGTTCGTGACCGCCGCCGGGATCACTCTCGGCATGGA
CGAGCTGTACAAGGGTTCAGGCTCGGGATCTGGGAATTCGGGTATGGCAGACAATTTTTCGCTCCATGAT
GCGTTATCTGGGTCTGGAAACCCAAACCCTCAAGGATGGCCTGGCGCATGGGGGAACCAGCCTGCTGGGG
CAGGGGGCTACCCAGGGGCTTCCTATCCTGGGGCCTACCCCGGGCAGGCACCCCCAGGGGCTTATCCTGG
ACAGGCACCTCCAGGCGCCTACCATGGAGCACCTGGAGCTTATCCCGGAGCACCTGCACCTGGAGTCTAC
CCAGGGCCACCCAGCGGCCCTGGGGCCTACCCATCTTCTGGACAGCCAAGTGCCCCCGGAGCCTACCCTG
CCACTGGCCCCTATGGCGCCCCTGCTGGG
[414 nt withheld, positions 1990-2403]
TAATGA
